Addgene plasmid #206283: pDL22_Cas9-His Δcys E532C
Purpose: Bacterial expression of Cas9-His Δcys E532C variant under T7 promoter
Depositing lab: Amit Choudhary. Depositing organization: Broad Institute. Publication: Engineering designer beta cells with a CRISPR-Cas9 conjugation platform. Lim D, Sreekanth V, Cox KJ, Law BK, Wagner BK, Karp JM, Choudhary A. Nat Commun. 2020 Aug 13;11(1):4043. doi: 10.1038/s41467-020-17725-0. PubMed 32792475.
Backbone
  Vector backbone: pET28a
  Backbone size w/o insert (bp): 5190
  Total vector size (bp): 9387
  Vector type: Bacterial Expression, CRISPR
Growth in bacteria
  Bacterial resistance: Kanamycin, 50 μg/mL
  Growth temperature: 37°C
  Growth strain: NEB Stable
  Copy number: High Copy
Gene/Insert
  Gene/Insert name: SpCas9
  Insert size (bp): 4101
  Mutation: C80S, E532C, C574S
  Promoter: T7
  Tag / fusion protein: 6x-His (C terminal on insert); SV40 NLS (N terminal on insert); SV40 NLS (C terminal on insert)
  Cloning method: Unknown
  Sequencing primers: 5′ TAATACGACTCACTATAGGG; 3′ GCTAGTTATTGCTCAGCGG
Resource information
  A portion of this plasmid was derived from a plasmid made by: Caixia Gao lab. Addgene # 98158 (pET28a-Cas9-His)
Terms and licenses: Academic/Nonprofit Terms; Industry Terms: Not Available to Industry
How to cite: pDL22_Cas9-His Δcys E532C was a gift from Amit Choudhary (Addgene plasmid # 206283 ; http://n2t.net/addgene:206283 ; RRID:Addgene_206283)
