[The description below was written by a language model from this plasmid's Addgene catalogue record and pLannotate feature annotations shown in this document.]
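Description:
pDL22_Cas9-His Δcys E532C is a 9,387 bp bacterial expression plasmid built on the pET28a backbone for producing a recombinant, cysteine-engineered Streptococcus pyogenes Cas9 protein in E. coli. It replicates from a ColE1/pMB1-type origin, with the pBR322-derived bom and rop regions also annotated (the catalogue lists it as high copy), carries an f1 phage origin, and is selected with kanamycin through an aminoglycoside phosphotransferase gene. The short tetracycline-resistance, AmpR promoter and SET1 hits in the automated annotation are fragments of backbone sequence rather than functional elements.

The expression cassette follows the standard pET design: a T7 promoter followed directly by a lac operator, the T7 gene 10 ribosome binding site, the Cas9 open reading frame of about 4.1 kb, and a T7 terminator. A plasmid-borne lacI gene with its own promoter supplies the repressor, so transcription depends on a host providing T7 RNA polymerase and is inducible with IPTG. According to the record, Cas9 is flanked by SV40 nuclear localization signals at both termini and carries a C-terminal 6xHis tag for affinity purification. The tag appears in the feature table as a partial His-tag match just downstream of the Cas9 coding sequence, while the NLS sequences are not separately annotated.

The two native cysteines are replaced by serine (C80S, C574S; hence "Δcys"), and a single cysteine is introduced at position 532 (E532C). This leaves one defined thiol, an arrangement typically used for site-specific chemical conjugation to purified Cas9, in keeping with the associated work on a Cas9 conjugation platform. Part of the plasmid derives from an earlier pET28a-Cas9-His construct.
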