Features (pLannotate 1.2.2; 19 found; start..end, strand, type, name):
      1..589     +  rep_origin     ori: high-copy-number ColE1/pMB1/pBR322/pUC origin of replication
    775..914     -  misc_feature   bom: basis of mobility region from pBR322
   1016..1207    -  CDS            rop: Rop protein, which maintains plasmids at low copy number; rop
   1224..1604    +  CDS            YPB1_ECOLX: Protein predicted: Swiss-Prot protein existence level 4. From Escherichia coli.
   1676..1967    -  CDS            TcR (fragment): tetracycline efflux protein; tet; confers resistance to tetracycline
   1982..2003    -  protein_bind   CAP binding site: CAP binding activates transcription in the presence of cAMP. E. coli catabolite activator protein
   2016..3098    -  CDS            lacI: lac repressor; lacI; The lac repressor binds to the lac operator to inhibit transcription in E. coli. This inhibition can be relieved by adding lactose or isopropyl-β-D-thiogalactopyranoside (IPTG).
   3099..3176    -  promoter       lacI promoter: lacI
   3184..3463    -  CDS            TcR (fragment): tetracycline efflux protein; tet; confers resistance to tetracycline
   3485..3503    +  promoter       T7 promoter: promoter for bacteriophage T7 RNA polymerase
   3504..3528    +  protein_bind   lac operator: The lac repressor binds to the lac operator to inhibit transcription in E. coli. This inhibition can be relieved by adding lactose or isopropyl-β-D-thiogalactopyranoside (IPTG). lac repressor encoded by lacI
   3543..3565    +  RBS            RBS: efficient ribosome binding site from bacteriophage T7 gene 10 (Olins and Rangwala, 1989)
   3605..7708    +  CDS            Cas9: Cas9 (Csn1) endonuclease from the Streptococcus pyogenes Type II CRISPR/Cas system generates RNA-guided double strand breaks in DNA
   7736..7753    +  CDS            9xHis (fragment): 9xHis affinity tag
   7763..7812    +  CDS            SET1 (fragment): solubility-enhancement tag derived from T7 phage gene 10B
   7820..7867    +  terminator     T7 terminator: transcription terminator for bacteriophage T7 RNA polymerase
   7904..8332    +  rep_origin     f1 ori (sequence partly withheld): f1 bacteriophage origin of replication; arrow indicates direction of (+) strand synthesis
   8385..8442    +  promoter       AmpR promoter (fragment): bla
   8451..9266    -  CDS            KanR: aminoglycoside phosphotransferase; aph(3')-Ia; confers resistance to kanamycin in bacteria or G418 (Geneticin®) in eukaryotes
>Addgene plasmid #206283 | pDL22_Cas9-His Δcys E532C | addgene full sequence | sequence record 408067 | Addgene NGS Result
TTGAGATCCTTTTTTTCTGCGCGTAATCTGCTGCTTGCAAACAAAAAAACCACCGCTACCAGCGGTGGTT
TGTTTGCCGGATCAAGAGCTACCAACTCTTTTTCCGAAGGTAACTGGCTTCAGCAGAGCGCAGATACCAA
ATACTGTCCTTCTAGTGTAGCCGTAGTTAGGCCACCACTTCAAGAACTCTGTAGCACCGCCTACATACCT
CGCTCTGCTAATCCTGTTACCAGTGGCTGCTGCCAGTGGCGATAAGTCGTGTCTTACCGGGTTGGACTCA
AGACGATAGTTACCGGATAAGGCGCAGCGGTCGGGCTGAACGGGGGGTTCGTGCACACAGCCCAGCTTGG
AGCGAACGACCTACACCGAACTGAGATACCTACAGCGTGAGCTATGAGAAAGCGCCACGCTTCCCGAAGG
GAGAAAGGCGGACAGGTATCCGGTAAGCGGCAGGGTCGGAACAGGAGAGCGCACGAGGGAGCTTCCAGGG
GGAAACGCCTGGTATCTTTATAGTCCTGTCGGGTTTCGCCACCTCTGACTTGAGCGTCGATTTTTGTGAT
GCTCGTCAGGGGGGCGGAGCCTATGGAAAAACGCCAGCAACGCGGCCTTTTTACGGTTCCTGGCCTTTTG
CTGGCCTTTTGCTCACATGTTCTTTCCTGCGTTATCCCCTGATTCTGTGGATAACCGTATTACCGCCTTT
GAGTGAGCTGATACCGCTCGCCGCAGCCGAACGACCGAGCGCAGCGAGTCAGTGAGCGAGGAAGCGGAAG
AGCGCCTGATGCGGTATTTTCTCCTTACGCATCTGTGCGGTATTTCACACCGCAATGGTGCACTCTCAGT
ACAATCTGCTCTGATGCCGCATAGTTAAGCCAGTATACACTCCGCTATCGCTACGTGACTGGGTCATGGC
TGCGCCCCGACACCCGCCAACACCCGCTGACGCGCCCTGACGGGCTTGTCTGCTCCCGGCATCCGCTTAC
AGACAAGCTGTGACCGTCTCCGGGAGCTGCATGTGTCAGAGGTTTTCACCGTCATCACCGAAACGCGCGA
GGCAGCTGCGGTAAAGCTCATCAGCGTGGTCGTGAAGCGATTCACAGATGTCTGCCTGTTCATCCGCGTC
CAGCTCGTTGAGTTTCTCCAGAAGCGTTAATGTCTGGCTTCTGATAAAGCGGGCCATGTTAAGGGCGGTT
TTTTCCTGTTTGGTCACTGATGCCTCCGTGTAAGGGGGATTTCTGTTCATGGGGGTAATGATACCGATGA
AACGAGAGAGGATGCTCACGATACGGGTTACTGATGATGAACATGCCCGGTTACTGGAACGTTGTGAGGG
TAAACAACTGGCGGTATGGATGCGGCGGGACCAGAGAAAAATCACTCAGGGTCAATGCCAGCGCTTCGTT
AATACAGATGTAGGTGTTCCACAGGGTAGCCAGCAGCATCCTGCGATGCAGATCCGGAACATAATGGTGC
AGGGCGCTGACTTCCGCGTTTCCAGACTTTACGAAACACGGAAACCGAAGACCATTCATGTTGTTGCTCA
GGTCGCAGACGTTTTGCAGCAGCAGTCGCTTCACGTTCGCTCGCGTATCGGTGATTCATTCTGCTAACCA
GTAAGGCAACCCCGCCAGCCTAGCCGGGTCCTCAACGACAGGAGCACGATCATGCGCACCCGTGGGGCCG
CCATGCCGGCGATAATGGCCTGCTTCTCGCCGAAACGTTTGGTGGCGGGACCAGTGACGAAGGCTTGAGC
GAGGGCGTGCAAGATTCCGAATACCGCAAGCGACAGGCCGATCATCGTCGCGCTCCAGCGAAAGCGGTCC
TCGCCGAAAATGACCCAGAGCGCTGCCGGCACCTGTCCTACGAGTTGCATGATAAAGAAGACAGTCATAA
GTGCGGCGACGATAGTCATGCCCCGCGCCCACCGGAAGGAGCTGACTGGGTTGAAGGCTCTCAAGGGCAT
CGGTCGAGATCCCGGTGCCTAATGAGTGAGCTAACTTACATTAATTGCGTTGCGCTCACTGCCCGCTTTC
CAGTCGGGAAACCTGTCGTGCCAGCTGCATTAATGAATCGGCCAACGCGCGGGGAGAGGCGGTTTGCGTA
TTGGGCGCCAGGGTGGTTTTTCTTTTCACCAGTGAGACGGGCAACAGCTGATTGCCCTTCACCGCCTGGC
CCTGAGAGAGTTGCAGCAAGCGGTCCACGCTGGTTTGCCCCAGCAGGCGAAAATCCTGTTTGATGGTGGT
TAACGGCGGGATATAACATGAGCTGTCTTCGGTATCGTCGTATCCCACTACCGAGATATCCGCACCAACG
CGCAGCCCGGACTCGGTAATGGCGCGCATTGCGCCCAGCGCCATCTGATCGTTGGCAACCAGCATCGCAG
TGGGAACGATGCCCTCATTCAGCATTTGCATGGTTTGTTGAAAACCGGACATGGCACTCCAGTCGCCTTC
CCGTTCCGCTATCGGCTGAATTTGATTGCGAGTGAGATATTTATGCCAGCCAGCCAGACGCAGACGCGCC
GAGACAGAACTTAATGGGCCCGCTAACAGCGCGATTTGCTGGTGACCCAATGCGACCAGATGCTCCACGC
CCAGTCGCGTACCGTCTTCATGGGAGAAAATAATACTGTTGATGGGTGTCTGGTCAGAGACATCAAGAAA
TAACGCCGGAACATTAGTGCAGGCAGCTTCCACAGCAATGGCATCCTGGTCATCCAGCGGATAGTTAATG
ATCAGCCCACTGACGCGTTGCGCGAGAAGATTGTGCACCGCCGCTTTACAGGCTTCGACGCCGCTTCGTT
CTACCATCGACACCACCACGCTGGCACCCAGTTGATCGGCGCGAGATTTAATCGCCGCGACAATTTGCGA
CGGCGCGTGCAGGGCCAGACTGGAGGTGGCAACGCCAATCAGCAACGACTGTTTGCCCGCCAGTTGTTGT
GCCACGCGGTTGGGAATGTAATTCAGCTCCGCCATCGCCGCTTCCACTTTTTCCCGCGTTTTCGCAGAAA
CGTGGCTGGCCTGGTTCACCACGCGGGAAACGGTCTGATAAGAGACACCGGCATACTCTGCGACATCGTA
TAACGTTACTGGTTTCACATTCACCACCCTGAATTGACTCTCTTCCGGGCGCTATCATGCCATACCGCGA
AAGGTTTTGCGCCATTCGATGGTGTCCGGGATCTCGACGCTCTCCCTTATGCGACTCCTGCATTAGGAAG
CAGCCCAGTAGTAGGTTGAGGCCGTTGAGCACCGCCGCCGCAAGGAATGGTGCATGCAAGGAGATGGCGC
CCAACAGTCCCCCGGCCACGGGGCCTGCCACCATACCCACGCCGAAACAAGCGCTCATGAGCCCGAAGTG
GCGAGCCCGATCTTCCCCATCGGTGATGTCGGCGATATAGGCGCCAGCAACCGCACCTGTGGCGCCGGTG
ATGCCGGCCACGATGCGTCCGGCGTAGAGGATCGAGATCTCGATCCCGCGAAATTAATACGACTCACTAT
AGGGGAATTGTGAGCGGATAACAATTCCCCTCTAGAAATAATTTTGTTTAACTTTAAGAAGGAGATATAC
CATGGGGTTTATGCCCAAGAAGAAGAGGAAGGTGATGGATAAGAAATACTCAATAGGCTTAGATATCGGC
ACAAATAGCGTCGGATGGGCGGTGATCACTGATGAATATAAGGTTCCGTCTAAAAAGTTCAAGGTTCTGG
GAAATACAGACCGCCACAGTATCAAAAAAAATCTTATAGGGGCTCTTTTATTTGACAGTGGAGAGACAGC
GGAAGCGACTCGTCTCAAACGGACAGCTCGTAGAAGGTATACACGTCGGAAGAATCGTATTAGCTATCTA
CAGGAGATTTTTTCAAATGAGATGGCGAAAGTAGATGATAGTTTCTTTCATCGACTTGAAGAGTCTTTTT
TGGTGGAAGAAGACAAGAAGCATGAACGTCATCCTATTTTTGGAAATATAGTAGATGAAGTTGCTTATCA
TGAGAAATATCCAACTATCTATCATCTGCGAAAAAAATTGGTAGATTCTACTGATAAAGCGGATTTGCGC
TTAATCTATTTGGCCTTAGCGCATATGATTAAGTTTCGTGGTCATTTTTTGATTGAGGGAGATTTAAATC
CTGATAATAGTGATGTGGACAAACTATTTATCCAGTTGGTACAAACCTACAATCAATTATTTGAAGAAAA
CCCTATTAACGCAAGTGGAGTAGATGCTAAAGCGATTCTTTCTGCACGATTGAGTAAATCAAGACGATTA
GAAAATCTCATTGCTCAGCTCCCCGGTGAGAAGAAAAATGGCTTATTTGGGAATCTCATTGCTTTGTCAT
TGGGTTTGACCCCTAATTTTAAATCAAATTTTGATTTGGCAGAAGATGCTAAATTACAGCTTTCAAAAGA
TACTTACGATGATGATTTAGATAATTTATTGGCGCAAATTGGAGATCAATATGCTGATTTGTTTTTGGCA
GCTAAGAATTTATCAGATGCTATTTTACTTTCAGATATCCTAAGAGTAAATACTGAAATAACTAAGGCTC
CCCTATCAGCTTCAATGATTAAACGCTACGATGAACATCATCAAGACTTGACTCTTTTAAAAGCTTTAGT
TCGACAACAACTTCCAGAAAAGTATAAAGAAATCTTTTTTGATCAATCAAAAAACGGATATGCAGGTTAT
ATTGATGGGGGAGCTAGCCAAGAAGAATTTTATAAATTTATCAAACCAATTTTAGAAAAAATGGATGGTA
CTGAGGAATTATTGGTGAAACTAAATCGTGAAGATTTGCTGCGCAAGCAACGGACCTTTGACAACGGCTC
TATTCCCCATCAAATTCACTTGGGTGAGCTGCATGCTATTTTGAGAAGACAAGAAGACTTTTATCCATTT
TTAAAAGACAATCGTGAGAAGATTGAAAAAATCTTGACTTTTCGAATTCCTTATTATGTTGGTCCATTGG
CGCGTGGCAATAGTCGTTTTGCATGGATGACTCGGAAGTCTGAAGAAACAATTACCCCATGGAATTTTGA
AGAAGTTGTCGATAAAGGTGCTTCAGCTCAATCATTTATTGAACGCATGACAAACTTTGATAAAAATCTT
CCAAATGAAAAAGTACTACCAAAACATAGTTTGCTTTATGAGTATTTTACGGTTTATAACGAATTGACAA
AGGTCAAATATGTTACTTGCGGAATGCGAAAACCAGCATTTCTTTCAGGTGAACAGAAGAAAGCCATTGT
TGATTTACTCTTCAAAACAAATCGAAAAGTAACCGTTAAGCAATTAAAAGAAGATTATTTCAAAAAAATA
GAAAGCTTTGATAGTGTTGAAATTTCAGGAGTTGAAGATAGATTTAATGCTTCATTAGGTACCTACCATG
ATTTGCTAAAAATTATTAAAGATAAAGATTTTTTGGATAATGAAGAAAATGAAGATATCTTAGAGGATAT
TGTTTTAACATTGACCTTATTTGAAGATAGGGAGATGATTGAGGAAAGACTTAAAACATATGCTCACCTC
TTTGATGATAAGGTGATGAAACAGCTTAAACGTCGCCGTTATACTGGTTGGGGACGTTTGTCTCGAAAAT
TGATTAATGGTATTAGGGATAAGCAATCTGGCAAAACAATATTAGATTTTTTGAAATCAGATGGTTTTGC
CAATCGCAATTTTATGCAGCTGATCCATGATGATAGTTTGACATTTAAAGAAGACATTCAAAAAGCACAA
GTGTCTGGACAAGGCGATAGTTTACATGAACATATTGCAAATTTAGCTGGTAGCCCTGCTATTAAAAAAG
GTATTTTACAGACTGTAAAAGTTGTTGATGAATTGGTCAAAGTAATGGGGCGGCATAAGCCAGAAAATAT
CGTTATTGAAATGGCACGTGAAAATCAGACAACTCAAAAGGGCCAGAAAAATTCGCGAGAGCGTATGAAA
CGAATCGAAGAAGGTATCAAAGAATTAGGAAGTCAGATTCTTAAAGAGCATCCTGTTGAAAATACTCAAT
TGCAAAATGAAAAGCTCTATCTCTATTATCTCCAAAATGGAAGAGACATGTATGTGGACCAAGAATTAGA
TATTAATCGTTTAAGTGATTATGATGTCGATCACATTGTTCCACAAAGTTTCCTTAAAGACGATTCAATA
GACAATAAGGTCTTAACGCGTTCTGATAAAAATCGTGGTAAATCGGATAACGTTCCAAGTGAAGAAGTAG
TCAAAAAGATGAAAAACTATTGGAGACAACTTCTAAACGCCAAGTTAATCACTCAACGTAAGTTTGATAA
TTTAACGAAAGCTGAACGTGGAGGTTTGAGTGAACTTGATAAAGCTGGTTTTATCAAACGCCAATTGGTT
GAAACTCGCCAAATCACTAAGCATGTGGCACAAATTTTGGATAGTCGCATGAATACTAAATACGATGAAA
ATGATAAACTTATTCGAGAGGTTAAAGTGATTACCTTAAAATCTAAATTAGTTTCTGACTTCCGAAAAGA
TTTCCAATTCTATAAAGTACGTGAGATTAACAATTACCATCATGCCCATGATGCGTATCTAAATGCCGTC
GTTGGAACTGCTTTGATTAAGAAATATCCAAAACTTGAATCGGAGTTTGTCTATGGTGATTATAAAGTTT
ATGATGTTCGTAAAATGATTGCTAAGTCTGAGCAAGAAATAGGCAAAGCAACCGCAAAATATTTCTTTTA
CTCTAATATCATGAACTTCTTCAAAACAGAAATTACACTTGCAAATGGAGAGATTCGCAAACGCCCTCTA
ATCGAAACTAATGGGGAAACTGGAGAAATTGTCTGGGATAAAGGGCGAGATTTTGCCACAGTGCGCAAAG
TATTGTCCATGCCCCAAGTCAATATTGTCAAGAAAACAGAAGTACAGACAGGCGGATTCTCCAAGGAGTC
AATTTTACCAAAAAGAAATTCGGACAAGCTTATTGCTCGTAAAAAAGACTGGGATCCAAAAAAATATGGT
GGTTTTGATAGTCCAACGGTAGCTTATTCAGTCCTAGTGGTTGCTAAGGTGGAAAAAGGGAAATCGAAGA
AGTTAAAATCCGTTAAAGAGTTACTAGGGATCACAATTATGGAAAGAAGTTCCTTTGAAAAAAATCCGAT
TGACTTTTTAGAAGCTAAAGGATATAAGGAAGTTAAAAAAGACTTAATCATTAAACTACCTAAATATAGT
CTTTTTGAGTTAGAAAACGGTCGTAAACGGATGCTGGCTAGTGCCGGAGAATTACAAAAAGGAAATGAGC
TGGCTCTGCCAAGCAAATATGTGAATTTTTTATATTTAGCTAGTCATTATGAAAAGTTGAAGGGTAGTCC
AGAAGATAACGAACAAAAACAATTGTTTGTGGAGCAGCATAAGCATTATTTAGATGAGATTATTGAGCAA
ATCAGTGAATTTTCTAAGCGTGTTATTTTAGCAGATGCCAATTTAGATAAAGTTCTTAGTGCATATAACA
AACATAGAGACAAACCAATACGTGAACAAGCAGAAAATATTATTCATTTATTTACGTTGACGAATCTTGG
AGCTCCCGCTGCTTTTAAATATTTTGATACAACAATTGATCGTAAACGATATACGTCTACAAAAGAAGTT
TTAGATGCCACTCTTATCCATCAATCCATCACTGGTCTTTATGAAACACGCATTGATTTGAGTCAGCTAG
GAGGTGACCCCAAGAAGAAGAGGAAGGTGCTCGAGCACCACCACCACCACCACTGAGATCCGGCTGCTAA
CAAAGCCCGAAAGGAAGCTGAGTTGGCTGCTGCCACCGCTGAGCAATAACTAGCATAACCCCTTGGGGCC
TCTAAACGGGTCTTGAGGGGTTTTTTGCTGAAAGGAGGAACTATATCCGGATTGGCGAATGGG
[124 nt withheld, positions 7904-8027]
C
[91 nt withheld, positions 8029-8119]
A
[49 nt withheld, positions 8121-8169]
CCTTTGACGTTGGAGTCCACGTTCTTT
[37 nt withheld, positions 8197-8233]
ACCCTATCTCGGTCTATTCTTTTGATTTATAAGGGATTTTGCCGATTTCGGCCTATTGGTTAAAAAATGA
GCTGATTTAACAAAAATTTAACGCGAATTTTAACAAAATATTAACGCTTACAATTTAGGTGGCACTTTTC
GGGGAAATGTGCGCGGAACCCCTATTTGTTTATTTTTCTAAATACATTCAAATATGTATCCGCTCATGAA
TTAATTCTTAGAAAAACTCATCGAGCATCAAATGAAACTGCAATTTATTCATATCAGGATTATCAATACC
ATATTTTTGAAAAAGCCGTTTCTGTAATGAAGGAGAAAACTCACCGAGGCAGTTCCATAGGATGGCAAGA
TCCTGGTATCGGTCTGCGATTCCGACTCGTCCAACATCAATACAACCTATTAATTTCCCCTCGTCAAAAA
TAAGGTTATCAAGTGAGAAATCACCATGAGTGACGACTGAATCCGGTGAGAATGGCAAAAGTTTATGCAT
TTCTTTCCAGACTTGTTCAACAGGCCAGCCATTACGCTCGTCATCAAAATCACTCGCATCAACCAAACCG
TTATTCATTCGTGATTGCGCCTGAGCGAGACGAAATACGCGATCGCTGTTAAAAGGACAATTACAAACAG
GAATCGAATGCAACCGGCGCAGGAACACTGCCAGCGCATCAACAATATTTTCACCTGAATCAGGATATTC
TTCTAATACCTGGAATGCTGTTTTCCCGGGGATCGCAGTGGTGAGTAACCATGCATCATCAGGAGTACGG
ATAAAATGCTTGATGGTCGGAAGAGGCATAAATTCCGTCAGCCAGTTTAGTCTGACCATCTCATCTGTAA
CATCATTGGCAACGCTACCTTTGCCATGTTTCAGAAACAACTCTGGCGCATCGGGCTTCCCATACAATCG
ATAGATTGTCGCACCTGATTGCCCGACATTATCGCGAGCCCATTTATACCCATATAAATCAGCATCCATG
TTGGAATTTAATCGCGGCCTAGAGCAAGACGTTTCCCGTTGAATATGGCTCATAACACCCCTTGTATTAC
TGTTTATGTAAGCAGACAGTTTTATTGTTCATGACCAAAATCCCTTAACGTGAGTTTTCGTTCCACTGAG
CGTCAGACCCCGTAGAAAAGATCAAAGGATCTTC
